>Addgene plasmid #233969 | makeTCR_Hs.TRAV27 | addgene full sequence | sequence record 468291 | Addgene NGS Result
CGTCTCAGATGGTCCTGAAATTCTCCGTGTCCATTCTTTGGATTCAGTTGGCATGGGTGAGCACCCAGCT
GCTGGAGCAGAGCCCTCAGTTTCTAAGCATCCAAGAGGGAGAAAATCTCACTGTGTACTGCAACTCCTCA
AGTGTTTTTTCCAGCTTACAATGGTACAGACAGGAGCCTGGGGAAGGTCCTGTCCTCCTGGTGACTGTAG
TTACGGGTGGAGAAGTGAAGAAGCTGAAGAGACTAACCTTTCAGTTTGGTGATGCAAGAAAGGACAGTTC
TCTCCACATCACTGCAGCCCAGCCTGGTGATACAGGCCTCTACCTCTGTTGAGACGCAGGGAAGATGGCC
GCGAAGAAAACGTCATAGCTGTTTCCTGACTGACCATTTAAATCATACCTGACCTCCATAGCAGAAAGTC
AAAAGCCTCCGACCGGAGGCTTTTGACTTGATCGGCACGTAAGAGGTTCCAACTTTCACCATAATGAAAT
AAGATCACTACCGGGCGTATTTTTTGAGTTATCGAGATTTTCAGGAGCTAAGGAAGCTAAAATGGAGAAA
AAAATCACTGGATATACCACCGTTGATATATCCCAATGGCATCGTAAAGAACATTTTGAGGCATTTCAGT
CAGTTGCTCAATGTACCTATAACCAGACCGTTCAGCTGGATATTACGGCCTTTTTAAAGACCGTAAAGAA
AAATAAGCACAAGTTTTATCCGGCCTTTATTCACATTCTTGCCCGCCTGATGAATGCTCATCCGGAATTT
CGTATGGCAATGAAAGACGGTGAGCTGGTGATATGGGATAGTGTTCACCCTTGTTACACCGTTTTCCATG
AGCAAACTGAAACGTTTTCATCGCTCTGGAGTGAATACCACGACGATTTCCGGCAGTTTCTACACATATA
TTCGCAAGATGTGGCGTGTTACGGTGAAAACCTGGCCTATTTCCCTAAAGGGTTTATTGAGAATATGTTT
TTTGTCTCAGCCAATCCCTGGGTGAGTTTCACCAGTTTTGATTTAAACGTGGCCAATATGGACAACTTCT
TCGCCCCCGTTTTCACCATGGGCAAATATTATACGCAAGGCGACAAGGTGCTGATGCCGCTGGCGATTCA
GGTTCATCATGCCGTTTGTGATGGCTTCCATGTCGGCAGAATGCTTAATGAATTACAACAGTACTGCGAT
GAGTGGCAGGGCGGGGCGTAATGAGGGCCCAAATGTAATCACCTGGCTCACCTTCGGGTGGGCCTTTCTG
CGTTGCTGGCGTTTTTCCATAGGCTCCGCCCCCCTGACGAGCATCACAAAAATCGATGCTCAAGTCAGAG
GTGGCGAAACCCGACAGGACTATAAAGATACCAGGCGTTTCCCCCTGGAAGCTCCCTCGTGCGCTCTCCT
GTTCCGACCCTGCCGCTTACCGGATACCTGTCCGCCTTTCTCCCTTCGGGAAGCGTGGCGCTTTCTCATA
GCTCACGCTGTAGGTATCTCAGTTCGGTGTAGGTCGTTCGCTCCAAGCTGGGCTGTGTGCACGAACCCCC
CGTTCAGCCCGACCGCTGCGCCTTATCCGGTAACTATCGTCTTGAGTCCAACCCGGTAAGACACGACTTA
TCGCCACTGGCAGCAGCCACTGGTAACAGGATTAGCAGAGCGAGGTATGTAGGCGGTGCTACAGAGTTCT
TGAAGTGGTGGCCTAACTACGGCTACACTAGAAGAACAGTATTTGGTATCTGCGCTCTGCTGAAGCCAGT
TACCTCGGAAAAAGAGTTGGTAGCTCTTGATCCGGCAAACAAACCACCGCTGGTAGCGGTGGTTTTTTTG
TTTGCAAGCAGCAGATTACGCGCAGAAAAAAAGGATCTCAAGAAGATCCTTTGATTTTCTACCGAAGAAA
GGCCCACCCGTGAAGGTGAGCCAGTGAGTTGATTGCAGTCCAGTTACGCTGGAGTCTGAGGCTCGTCCTG
AATGATATCAAGCTTGAATTCGTTTGTAAAACGACGGCCAGTGCTAACCGTATCGCATTGGCCATACCTA
CA
Features (pLannotate 1.2.2; 8 found; start..end, strand, type, name):
      9..329     +  CDS            TRAV27: TVA27_HUMAN - Experimental evidence at protein level: Swiss-Prot protein existence level 1. V region of the variable domain of T cell receptor (TR) alpha chain that participates in the antigen recognition (PubMed:24600447). Alpha-beta T cell receptors are antigen specific receptors which are essential to the immune response and are present on the cell surface of T lymphocytes. Recognize peptide-major histocompatibility (MH) (pMH) complexes that are displayed by antigen presenting cells (APC), a prerequisite for efficient T cell adaptive immunity against pathogens (PubMed:25493333). Binding of
    417..448     +  terminator     tonB terminator: bidirectional E. coli tonB-P14 transcription terminator
    449..551     +  promoter       cat promoter: promoter of the E. coli cat gene encoding chloramphenicol acetyltransferase
    552..1208    +  CDS            cat: CAT_ECOLX - Experimental evidence at protein level: Swiss-Prot protein existence level 1. This enzyme is an effector of chloramphenicol resistance in bacteria. From Escherichia coli. This protein is used as a marker in many commonly used cloning vectors, such as pACYC184.
   1235..1262    +  terminator     T7Te terminator: phage T7 early transcription terminator
   1274..1861    -  rep_origin     ori: high-copy-number ColE1/pMB1/pBR322/pUC origin of replication
   1883..1912    -  terminator     T3Te terminator: phage T3 early transcription terminator
   1984..2003    -  CDS            lacZα (fragment): LacZα fragment of β-galactosidase; lacZ fragment
