[The description below was written by a language model from this plasmid's Addgene catalogue record and pLannotate feature annotations shown in this document.]
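Description:
makeTCR_Hs.TRAV27 is a small synthetic-biology part plasmid of about 2 kb that stores the human T cell receptor alpha variable gene segment TRAV27 as a building block for the makeTCR modular TCR assembly system. It is built on the custom pmakeTCR backbone, a minimal bacterial cloning vector of roughly 1.7 kb. Propagation in E. coli relies on a high-copy ColE1/pUC-type origin, and selection is by chloramphenicol through a cat (chloramphenicol acetyltransferase) gene driven by its own cat promoter. Short transcription terminators (tonB, T7Te and T3Te) flank the resistance cassette and origin, which presumably insulate the insert region from read-through transcription. A very short lacZα remnant is also annotated and appears to be a leftover of the cloning region rather than a functional reporter.

The insert of about 320 bp is of synthetic origin and encodes the V region of the TCR alpha chain variable domain, the portion that contributes to recognition of peptide–MHC complexes. The record lists no promoter for it, so the plasmid is not an expression construct and TRAV27 is held purely as a donor fragment. The segment is bounded by defined four-nucleotide junctions at its 5′ and 3′ ends that are retained after cloning. This is consistent with an overhang-directed, restriction enzyme-based modular assembly, although the record does not name the enzyme used. M13 forward and reverse primer sites flank the insert for sequence verification. According to the stated purpose, the plasmid is one member of a library of human TRAV modules. Such modules are combined with other parts in a single-step reaction to synthesise complete T cell receptor sequences, and the destination vector and partner modules are not described in this record.
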