Addgene plasmid #233969: makeTCR_Hs.TRAV27
Purpose: Hs TRAV gene for makeTCR assembly
Depositing lab: Michael Platten. Depositing organization: Deutsches Krebsforschungszentrum (DKFZ). Publication: makeTCR: A Modular Platform for Rapid, Flexible, Scalable, Single-Step T Cell Receptor Synthesis. Hamberger M, Neuhoff M-T, Pietrantonio SV, Boschert T, Maldonado Torres C, Errerd A, Tan CL, Lindner JM, Platten M, Green EW. bioRxiv 2025.04.27.647198 10.1101/2025.04.27.647198.
Backbone
  Vector backbone: pmakeTCR
  Backbone manufacturer: custom
  Backbone size w/o insert (bp): 1710
  Vector type: Synthetic Biology
Growth in bacteria
  Bacterial resistance: Chloramphenicol, 25 μg/mL
  Growth temperature: 37°C
  Growth strain: DH5alpha
  Copy number: High Copy
Gene/Insert
  Gene/Insert name: TRAV27 (alt name: ENSG00000211809)
  Species: H. sapiens (human)
  Insert size (bp): 322
  Entrez Gene: TRAV27 (a.k.a. TCRAV10S1, TCRAV27S1)
  Promoter: n/a
  Cloning method: Restriction Enzyme; 5′ cloning site GATG (not destroyed); 3′ cloning site CTGT (not destroyed)
  Sequencing primers: 5′ M13 (-21) Forward; 3′ M13 Reverse
Resource information
  A portion of this plasmid was derived from a plasmid made by: synthetic
Terms and licenses: Academic/Nonprofit Terms; Industry Terms: Not Available to Industry
Depositor comments: Please visit https://doi.org/10.1101/2025.04.27.647198 for bioRxiv preprint.
How to cite: makeTCR_Hs.TRAV27 was a gift from Michael Platten (Addgene plasmid # 233969 ; http://n2t.net/addgene:233969 ; RRID:Addgene_233969)
